Addgene plasmid #26509: pJC114.4-spp-2
Depositing lab: Phillip Newmark. Depositing organization: University of Illinois at Urbana-Champaign. Publication: Genome-wide analyses reveal a role for peptide hormones in planarian germline development. Collins JJ, Hou X, Romanova EV, Lambrus BG, Miller CM, Saberi A, Sweedler JV, Newmark PA. PLoS Biol. 2010 . 8(10):e1000509. 10.1371/journal.pbio.1000509 PubMed 20967238.
Backbone
  Vector backbone: pJC53.2
  Backbone size w/o insert (bp): 3240
  Vector type: RNAi
Growth in bacteria
  Bacterial resistance: Ampicillin and Kanamycin, 100 & 50 μg/mL
  Growth temperature: 37°C
  Growth strain: DH5alpha
  Copy number: High Copy
Gene/Insert
  Gene/Insert name: spp-2
  Species: S. mediterranea (planarian)
  GenBank ID: BK007032
  Cloning method: Restriction Enzyme; 5′ cloning site Eam1105I (destroyed during cloning); 3′ cloning site Eam1105I (destroyed during cloning)
  Sequencing primers: 5′ Sp6; 3′ T3
Terms and licenses: Academic/Nonprofit Terms; Industry Terms: Not Available to Industry
Depositor comments: Addgene's quality control sequence has minor discrepancies with the provided depositor's sequence; these do not affect plasmid function.
How to cite: pJC114.4-spp-2 was a gift from Phillip Newmark (Addgene plasmid # 26509 ; http://n2t.net/addgene:26509 ; RRID:Addgene_26509)
