[The description below was written by a language model from this plasmid's Addgene catalogue record.]
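Description:
pJC114.4-spp-2 is a bacterial plasmid classed as an RNAi vector, built on the 3,240 bp pJC53.2 backbone and carrying a fragment of the spp-2 gene from the planarian Schmidtea mediterranea. It is maintained as a high-copy plasmid in E. coli under dual ampicillin and kanamycin selection. The record does not name the origin of replication, and no feature table is provided, so the detailed arrangement of backbone elements cannot be confirmed from the available information.

The spp-2 insert was cloned into Eam1105I sites on both sides, and both sites were destroyed in the process. This is consistent with the enzyme being used to create single-base overhangs that accept PCR products, although the record does not describe the strategy explicitly. The listed sequencing primers, SP6 on the 5′ side and T3 on the 3′ side, indicate that phage RNA polymerase promoter sequences flank the cloning site. Such flanking promoters generally allow in vitro transcription of either strand of an insert, for example to make riboprobes or to produce the complementary strands needed for double-stranded RNA. The record does not list any other promoters or terminators.

The associated publication concerns genome-wide analysis of peptide hormones and their role in planarian germline development. The construct is therefore best understood as a tool for knocking down spp-2 by RNAi, and plausibly for examining its expression in planarians. The exact insert length and the portion of the transcript it covers are not stated. The depositor notes minor discrepancies between the repository's quality-control sequence and the submitted sequence, which are reported not to affect function.
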