>Addgene plasmid #26509 | pJC114.4-spp-2 | depositor partial sequence | sequence record 12538 | Author sequence
GATTCTTTTCTTTCATTCTGTTTTGCATTTCTGTACAAGGTGAGTTTTATCAAAACTTTCCCGCCGATTC
AAATCCTTGCGATGAACTCTGTGAACCTCAGAATCTGTGCGACAAACTCTGCTCCAGCTACCAGAATTCA
GATTTCGAACACGAAGATGCCAAACGAGCAGTTTTTTTGAGATTGGGTCGCAACATTAAAAGAGCACCTT
TTCTCAGACTGGGAAGATCACAACAGAAAAAATCTAAATTTCTTAGACTAGGAAAATAGACAAAATCAAG
TTTTTTATGAAATTCTTCATAAAATAAATTTATAATCTTTTGAAAAAAAAAAAAAAA
