>Addgene plasmid #26509 | pJC114.4-spp-2 | addgene partial sequence | sequence record 32709 | 26509 with T3
TATCGACTCACTATAGGTTTTTTTTTTTTTTTCAAAAGATTATAAATTTATTTTATGAAGAATTTCATAA
AAAACTTGATTTTGTCTATTTTCCTAGTCTAAGAAATTTAGATTTTTTCTGTTGTGATCTTCCCAGTCTG
AGAAAAGGTGCTCTTTTAATGTTGCGACCCAATCTCAAAAAAACTGCTCGTTTGGCATCTTCGTGTTCGA
AATCTGAATTCTGGTAGCTGGAGCAGAGTTTGTCGCACAGATTCTGAGGTTCACAGAGTTCATCGCAAGG
ATTTGAATCGGCGGGAAAGTTTTGATAAAACTCACCTTGTACAGAAATGCAAAACAGAATTGAAAGAAAA
GAATACAAAATTTTGATTGCCAAGGTCACTTCTATAGTGTCACCTAAATCTCCCTATAGTGAG
