>Addgene plasmid #26509 | pJC114.4-spp-2 | addgene partial sequence | sequence record 32710 | 26509 with SP6
TTCTTTTCTTTCATTCTGTTTTGCATTTCTGTACAAGGTGAGTTTTATCAAAACTTTCCCGCCGATTCAA
ATCCTTGCGATGAACTCTGTGAACCTCAGAATCTGTGCGACAAACTCTGCTCCAGCTACCAGAATTCAGA
TTTCGAACACGAAGATGCCAAACGAGCAGTTTTTTTGAGATTGGGTCGCAACATTAAAAGAGCACCTTTT
CTCAGACTGGGAAGATCACAACAGAAAAAATCTAAATTTCTTAGACTAGGAAAATAGACAAAATCAAGTT
TTTTATGAAATTCTTCATAAAATAAATTTATAATCTTTTGAAAAAAAAAAAAAAACCTATAGTGAGTCGT
ATTAATTCTGTGCTCGCAAGGTCTCCCTTTAGTGAGGGTTAATTCTCCCTATAGTGAGTCGTATTAGGAT
CCGGCGCGCCTAGCATAACCCCTTGGGGCCTCTAAACGGGTCTTGAGGGGTTTTTTGACGCGTCGATTTC
GGCCTATTGGTTAAAAAATGAGCTGATTTAACAAAAATTTAACGCGAATTTTAACAAAATTCAGGGCGCA
AGGGCTGCTAAAGGAAGCGGAACACGTAGAAAGCC
